Addgene plasmid #191346: pQmod2S-GG
Purpose: Clostridium expression vector (pBP1 origin, specR) with drop-out Plac-RFP cassette flanked with BsaI sites
Depositing lab: Andrew Tolonen. Depositing organization: Genoscope, Centre National de Sequencage (CEA). Publication: Tuning of Gene Expression in Clostridium phytofermentans Using Synthetic Promoters and CRISPRi. Rostain W, Zaplana T, Boutard M, Baum C, Tabuteau S, Sanitha M, Ramya M, Guss A, Ettwiller L, Tolonen AC. ACS Synth Biol. 2022 Dec 16;11(12):4077-4088. doi: 10.1021/acssynbio.2c00385. Epub 2022 Nov 25. PubMed 36427328.
Backbone
  Vector backbone: pMTL82341
  Backbone manufacturer: Chain Biotech
  Backbone size w/o insert (bp): 4759
  Total vector size (bp): 5629
  Modifications to backbone: drop-out Plac-RFP cassette flanked with BsaI sites
  Vector type: Bacterial Expression
Growth in bacteria
  Bacterial resistance: Spectinomycin, 50 μg/mL
  Growth temperature: 37°C
  Growth strain: DH5alpha
  Copy number: High Copy
Gene/Insert
  Gene/Insert name: Plac-RFP (IPTG-inducible red fluorescent protein)
  Insert size (bp): 1103
  Promoter: Plac
  Cloning method: Restriction Enzyme; 5′ cloning site SacI (not destroyed); 3′ cloning site NheI (not destroyed)
  Sequencing primers: 5′ caggaaacagctatgaccgc; 3′ gctaaggattcagaacggcg
Terms and licenses: Academic/Nonprofit Terms; Industry Terms: Not Available to Industry
How to cite: pQmod2S-GG was a gift from Andrew Tolonen (Addgene plasmid # 191346 ; http://n2t.net/addgene:191346 ; RRID:Addgene_191346)
