[The description below was written by a language model from this plasmid's Addgene catalogue record and pLannotate feature annotations shown in this document.]
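Description:
pQmod2S-GG is an E. coli–Clostridium shuttle expression vector of about 5.6 kb, built on the modular pMTL82341 backbone and designed as a Golden Gate cloning recipient. In E. coli it replicates at high copy from a ColE1/pUC-type origin. The catalogue entry attributes replication in Clostridium to the pBP1 origin, although the automated feature table does not annotate this element; it presumably sits in the large unannotated stretch between the RFP cassette and the resistance gene. Selection in both hosts relies on spectinomycin resistance, conferred by the aad9 (spc) adenylyltransferase gene originally from Enterococcus faecalis.

The payload is a roughly 1.1 kb placeholder cassette inserted between SacI and NheI sites, both of which are retained. It comprises the E. coli lac regulatory region (CAP binding site, lac promoter and lac operator, preceded by a short residual lacI fragment) driving the monomeric red fluorescent protein mRFP1, followed by the rrnB T1 and T7Te transcription terminators. The cassette is flanked by sites for BsaI, a type IIS enzyme, so a Golden Gate reaction excises it and replaces it with the parts of interest. Colonies still carrying the parental plasmid express RFP, inducibly with IPTG, and appear red, whereas correct recombinants lose the colour, giving a simple visual screen. A very short match to a baculovirus polyadenylation signal in the annotation is most likely a spurious hit.

According to the associated publication title, the vector belongs to a toolkit for tuning gene expression in Clostridium phytofermentans with synthetic promoters and CRISPRi. It serves as an entry point for assembling expression constructs to be transferred into that organism.
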