Features (pLannotate 1.2.2; 10 found; start..end, strand, type, name):
     24..40      +  polyA_signal   OpIE-2 poly(A) signal (fragment): immediate-early gene 2 from the Orgyia pseudotsugata multicapsid nucleopolyhedrovirus; baculovirus polyadenylation signal
    136..223     +  CDS            lacI (fragment): lac repressor; lacI; The lac repressor binds to the lac operator to inhibit transcription in E. coli. This inhibition can be relieved by adding lactose or isopropyl-β-D-thiogalactopyranoside (IPTG).
    236..257     +  protein_bind   CAP binding site: CAP binding activates transcription in the presence of cAMP. E. coli catabolite activator protein
    272..302     +  promoter       lac promoter: promoter for the E. coli lac operon
    310..326     +  protein_bind   lac operator: The lac repressor binds to the lac operator to inhibit transcription in E. coli. This inhibition can be relieved by adding lactose or isopropyl-β-D-thiogalactopyranoside (IPTG). lac repressor encoded by lacI
    362..1036    +  CDS            mRFP1: mRFP1 is a basic (constitutively fluorescent) red fluorescent protein published in 2002, derived from Discosoma sp.. It is reported to be a somewhat slowly-maturing monomer with low acid sensitivity.
   1084..1155    +  terminator     rrnB T1 terminator: transcription terminator T1 from the E. coli rrnB gene
   1171..1198    +  terminator     T7Te terminator: phage T7 early transcription terminator
   3874..4635    +  CDS            spc: S9AD_ENTFL - Also known as aad9 From Enterococcus faecalis (Streptococcus faecalis).
   4837..5425    +  rep_origin     ori: high-copy-number ColE1/pMB1/pBR322/pUC origin of replication
>Addgene plasmid #191346 | pQmod2S-GG | addgene full sequence | sequence record 375204 | Addgene NGS Result
CCTGCAGGATAAAAAAATTGTAGATAAATTTTATAAAATAGTTTTATCTACAATTTTTTTATCAGGAAAC
AGCTATGACCGCGGCCGCTGTATCCATATGACCATGATTACGAATTCGAGCTCAGGATGAGACCTCAATA
CGCAAACCGCCTCTCCCCGCGCGTTGGCCGATTCATTAATGCAGCTGGCACGACAGGTTTCCCGACTGGA
AAGCGGGCAGTGAGCGCAACGCAATTAATGTGAGTTAGCTCACTCATTAGGCACCCCAGGCTTTACACTT
TATGCTTCCGGCTCGTATGTTGTGTGGAATTGTGAGCGGATAACAATTTCACACATACTAGAGAAAGAGG
AGAAATACTAGATGGCTTCCTCCGAAGACGTTATCAAAGAGTTCATGCGTTTCAAAGTTCGTATGGAAGG
TTCCGTTAACGGTCACGAGTTCGAAATCGAAGGTGAAGGTGAAGGTCGTCCGTACGAAGGTACCCAGACC
GCTAAACTGAAAGTTACCAAAGGTGGTCCGCTGCCGTTCGCTTGGGACATCCTGTCCCCGCAGTTCCAGT
ACGGTTCCAAAGCTTACGTTAAACACCCGGCTGACATCCCGGACTACCTGAAACTGTCCTTCCCGGAAGG
TTTCAAATGGGAACGTGTTATGAACTTCGAAGACGGTGGTGTTGTTACCGTTACCCAGGACTCCTCCCTG
CAAGACGGTGAGTTCATCTACAAAGTTAAACTGCGTGGTACCAACTTCCCGTCCGACGGTCCGGTTATGC
AGAAAAAAACCATGGGTTGGGAAGCTTCCACCGAACGTATGTACCCGGAAGACGGTGCTCTGAAAGGTGA
AATCAAAATGCGTCTGAAACTGAAAGACGGTGGTCACTACGACGCTGAAGTTAAAACCACCTACATGGCT
AAAAAACCGGTTCAGCTGCCGGGTGCTTACAAAACCGACATCAAACTGGACATCACCTCCCACAACGAAG
ACTACACCATCGTTGAACAGTACGAACGTGCTGAAGGTCGTCACTCCACCGGTGCTTAATAACGCTGATA
GTGCTAGTGTAGATCGCTACTAGAGCCAGGCATCAAATAAAACGAAAGGCTCAGTCGAAAGACTGGGCCT
TTCGTTTTATCTGTTGTTTGTCGGTGAACGCTCTCTACTAGAGTCACACTGGCTCACCTTCGGGTGGGCC
TTTCTGCGTTTATAACTATGGTCTCCCGAATCTTCCGCTAGCATAAAAATAAGAAGCCTGCATTTGCAGG
CTTCTTATTTTTATGGCGCGCCGTTCTGAATCCTTAGCTAATGGTTCAACAGGTAACTATGACGAAGATA
GCACCCTGGATAAGTCTGTAATGGATTCTAAGGCATTTAATGAAGACGTGTATATAAAATGTGCTAATGA
AAAAGAAAATGCGTTAAAAGAGCCTAAAATGAGTTCAAATGGTTTTGAAATTGATTGGTAGTTTAATTTA
ATATATTTTTTCTATTGGCTATCTCGATACCTATAGAATCTTCTGTTCACTTTTGTTTTTGAAATATAAA
AAGGGGCTTTTTAGCCCCTTTTTTTTAAAACTCCGGAGGAGTTTCTTCATTCTTGATACTATACGTAACT
ATTTCGATTTGACTTCATTGTCAATTAAGCTAGTAAAATCAATGGTTAAAAAACAAAAAACTTGCATTTT
TCTACCTAGTAATTTATAATTTTAAGTGTCGAGTTTAAAAGTATAATTTACCAGGAAAGGAGCAAGTTTT
TTAATAAGGAAAAATTTTTCCTTTTAAAATTCTATTTCGTTATATGACTAATTATAATCAAAAAAATGAA
AATAAACAAGAGGTAAAAACTGCTTTAGAGAAATGTACTGATAAAAAAAGAAAAAATCCTAGATTTACGT
CATACATAGCACCTTTAACTACTAAGAAAAATATTGAAAGGACTTCCACTTGTGGAGATTATTTGTTTAT
GTTGAGTGATGCAGACTTAGAACATTTTAAATTACATAAAGGTAATTTTTGCGGTAATAGATTTTGTCCA
ATGTGTAGTTGGCGACTTGCTTGTAAGGATAGTTTAGAAATATCTATTCTTATGGAGCATTTAAGAAAAG
AAGAAAATAAAGAGTTTATATTTTTAACTCTTACAACTCCAAATGTAAAAAGTTATGATCTTAATTATTC
TATTAAACAATATAATAAATCTTTTAAAAAATTAATGGAGCGTAAGGAAGTTAAGGATATAACTAAAGGT
TATATAAGAAAATTAGAAGTAACTTACCAAAAGGAAAAATACATAACAAAGGATTTATGGAAAATAAAAA
AAGATTATTATCAAAAAAAAGGACTTGAAATTGGTGATTTAGAACCTAATTTTGATACTTATAATCCTCA
TTTTCATGTAGTTATTGCAGTTAATAAAAGTTATTTTACAGATAAAAATTATTATATAAATCGAGAAAGA
TGGTTGGAATTATGGAAGTTTGCTACTAAGGATGATTCTATAACTCAAGTTGATGTTAGAAAAGCAAAAA
TTAATGATTATAAAGAGGTTTACGAACTTGCGAAATATTCAGCTAAAGACACTGATTATTTAATATCGAG
GCCAGTATTTGAAATTTTTTATAAAGCATTAAAAGGCAAGCAGGTATTAGTTTTTAGTGGATTTTTTAAA
GATGCACACAAATTGTACAAGCAAGGAAAACTTGATGTTTATAAAAAGAAAGATGAAATTAAATATGTCT
ATATAGTTTATTATAATTGGTGCAAAAAACAATATGAAAAAACTAGAATAAGGGAACTTACGGAAGATGA
AAAAGAAGAATTAAATCAAGATTTAATAGATGGAATAGAAATAGATTAAAGTGTAACTATACTTTATATA
TATATGATTAAAAAAATAAAAAACAACAGCCTATTAGGTTGTTGTTTTTTATTTTCTTTATTAATTTTTT
TAATTTTTAGTTTTTAGTTCTTTTTTAAAATAAGTTTCAGCCTCTTTTTCAATATTTTTTAAAGAAGGAG
TATTTGCATGAATTGCCTTTTTTCTAACAGACTTAGGAAATATTTTAACAGTATCTTCTTGCGCCGGTGA
TTTTGGAACTTCATAACTTACTAATTTATAATTATTATTTTCTTTTTTAATTGTAACAGTTGCAAAAGAA
GCTGAACCTGTTCCTTCAACTAGTTTATCATCTTCAATATAATATTCTTGACCTATATAGTATAAATATA
TTTTTATTATATTTTTACTTTTTTCTGAATCTATTATTTTATAATCATAAAAAGTTTTACCACCAAAAGA
AGGTTGTACTCCTTCTGGTCCAACATATTTTTTTACTATATTATCTAAATAATTTTTGGGAACTGGTGTT
GTAATTTGATTAATCGAACAACCAGTTATACTTAAAGGAATTATAACTATAAAAATATATAGGATTATCT
TTTTAAATTTCATTATTGGCCTCCTTTTTATTAAATTTATGTTACCATAAAAAGGACATAACGGGAATAT
GTAGAATATTTTTAATGTAGACAAAATTTTACATAAATATAAAGAAAGGAAGTGTTTGTTTAAATTTTAT
AGCAAACTATCAAAAATTAGGGGGATAAAAATTTATGAAAAAAAGGTTTTCGATGTTATTTTTATGTTTA
ACTTTAATAGTTTGTGGTTTATTTACAAATTCGGCCGGCCCAATGAATAGGTTTACACTTACTTTAGTTT
TATGGAAATGAAAGATCATATCATATATAATCTAGAATAAAATTAACTAAATAATTATTATCTAGATAAA
AAATTTAGAAGCCAATGAAATCTATAAATAAACTAAATTAAGTTTATTTAATTAACAACTATGGATATAA
AATAGGTACTAATCAAAATAGTGAGGAGGATATATTTGAATACATACGAACAAATTAATAAAGTGAAAAA
AATACTTCGGAAACATTTAAAAAATAACCTTATTGGTACTTACATGTTTGGATCAGGAGTTGAGAGTGGA
CTAAAACCAAATAGTGATCTTGACTTTTTAGTCGTCGTATCTGAACCATTGACAGATCAAAGTAAAGAAA
TACTTATACAAAAAATTAGACCTATTTCAAAAAAAATAGGAGATAAAAGCAACTTACGATATATTGAATT
AACAATTATTATTCAGCAAGAAATGGTACCGTGGAATCATCCTCCCAAACAAGAATTTATTTATGGAGAA
TGGTTACAAGAGCTTTATGAACAAGGATACATTCCTCAGAAGGAATTAAATTCAGATTTAACCATAATGC
TTTACCAAGCAAAACGAAAAAATAAAAGAATATACGGAAATTATGACTTAGAGGAATTACTACCTGATAT
TCCATTTTCTGATGTGAGAAGAGCCATTATGGATTCGTCAGAGGAATTAATAGATAATTATCAGGATGAT
GAAACCAACTCTATATTAACTTTATGCCGTATGATTTTAACTATGGACACGGGTAAAATCATACCAAAAG
ATATTGCGGGAAATGCAGTGGCTGAATCTTCTCCATTAGAACATAGGGAGAGAATTTTGTTAGCAGTTCG
TAGTTATCTTGGAGAGAATATTGAATGGACTAATGAAAATGTAAATTTAACTATAAACTATTTAAATAAC
AGATTAAAAAAATTATAAAAAAATTGAAAAAATGGTGGAAACACTTTTTTCAATTTTTTTGTTTTATTAT
TTAATATTTGGGAAATATTCATTCTAATTGGTAATCAGATTTTAGAAGTTTAAACTCCTTTTTGATAATC
TCATGACCAAAATCCCTTAACGTGAGTTTTCGTTCCACTGAGCGTCAGACCCCGTAGAAAAGATCAAAGG
ATCTTCTTGAGATCCTTTTTTTCTGCGCGTAATCTGCTGCTTGCAAACAAAAAAACCACCGCTACCAGCG
GTGGTTTGTTTGCCGGATCAAGAGCTACCAACTCTTTTTCCGAAGGTAACTGGCTTCAGCAGAGCGCAGA
TACCAAATACTGTTCTTCTAGTGTAGCCGTAGTTAGGCCACCACTTCAAGAACTCTGTAGCACCGCCTAC
ATACCTCGCTCTGCTAATCCTGTTACCAGTGGCTGCTGCCAGTGGCGATAAGTCGTGTCTTACCGGGTTG
GACTCAAGACGATAGTTACCGGATAAGGCGCAGCGGTCGGGCTGAACGGGGGGTTCGTGCACACAGCCCA
GCTTGGAGCGAACGACCTACACCGAACTGAGATACCTACAGCGTGAGCTATGAGAAAGCGCCACGCTTCC
CGAAGGGAGAAAGGCGGACAGGTATCCGGTAAGCGGCAGGGTCGGAACAGGAGAGCGCACGAGGGAGCTT
CCAGGGGGAAACGCCTGGTATCTTTATAGTCCTGTCGGGTTTCGCCACCTCTGACTTGAGCGTCGATTTT
TGTGATGCTCGTCAGGGGGGCGGAGCCTATGGAAAAACGCCAGCAACGCGGCCTTTTTACGGTTCCTGGC
CTTTTGCTGGCCTTTTGCTCACATGTTCTTTCCTGCGTTATCCCCTGATTCTGTGGATAACCGTATTACC
GCCTTTGAGTGAGCTGATACCGCTCGCCGCAGCCGAACGACCGAGCGCAGCGAGTCAGTGAGCGAGGAAG
CGGAAGAGCGCCCAATACGCAGGGCCC
